Addgene plasmid #12298: pIRESneo-EGFP-alpha Tubulin
Depositing lab: Patricia Wadsworth. Publication: Cell cycle-dependent changes in microtubule dynamics in living cells expressing green fluorescent protein-alpha tubulin. Rusan NM, Fagerstrom CJ, Yvon AM, Wadsworth P. Mol Biol Cell. 2001 Apr . 12(4):971-80. 10.1091/mbc.12.4.971 PubMed 11294900.
Backbone
  Vector backbone: pIRESneo2
  Backbone manufacturer: Clontech
  Backbone size w/o insert (bp): 5300
  Vector type: Mammalian Expression
  Selectable markers: Neomycin (select with G418)
Growth in bacteria
  Bacterial resistance: Ampicillin, 100 μg/mL
  Growth temperature: 37°C
  Growth strain: DH5alpha
  Copy number: High Copy
Gene/Insert
  Gene/Insert name: EGFP-alpha Tubulin (alt names: EGFP-Tubulin; k-alpha-1)
  Species: H. sapiens (human)
  Insert size (bp): 2100
  Entrez Gene: TUBA1B (a.k.a. K-ALPHA-1)
  Tag / fusion protein: EGFP (N terminal on insert)
  Cloning method: Restriction Enzyme; 5′ cloning site NheI (not destroyed); 3′ cloning site BamHI (not destroyed)
  Sequencing primers: 5′ T7
Terms and licenses: Academic/Nonprofit Terms; Industry Terms: Not Available to Industry
Depositor comments: EGFP-Tubulin came from pEGFP-alpha Tubulin from Clontech
How to cite: pIRESneo-EGFP-alpha Tubulin was a gift from Patricia Wadsworth (Addgene plasmid # 12298 ; http://n2t.net/addgene:12298 ; RRID:Addgene_12298)
