[The description below was written by a language model from this plasmid's Addgene catalogue record.]
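Description:
pIRESneo-EGFP-alpha Tubulin is a mammalian expression plasmid built on the commercial pIRESneo2 backbone (about 5.3 kb without insert). It is maintained in E. coli as a high-copy plasmid under ampicillin selection, and it carries a neomycin resistance marker that allows G418 selection in mammalian cells. The record gives no feature table and does not name the promoter driving the insert or the bacterial origin of replication. A T7 primer is listed for sequencing into the 5′ end of the insert, which implies a T7 priming site upstream of the cloning region.

The payload is an insert of roughly 2.1 kb encoding human alpha-tubulin (TUBA1B, also called k-alpha-1) with EGFP fused to its N terminus. It was placed between NheI and BamHI sites, both of which remain intact. According to the depositor, the fusion cassette was transferred from a commercial pEGFP-alpha tubulin vector. As the backbone name indicates, the design relies on an internal ribosome entry site that links the gene of interest and the neomycin resistance gene on a single bicistronic transcript. Cells that survive G418 must therefore be transcribing the message that also encodes the fusion protein, which favours recovery of stable lines in which most cells express it.

The fluorescent tubulin incorporates into the microtubule network, allowing it to be seen in living cells. The associated publication used this kind of expression to follow cell cycle-dependent changes in microtubule dynamics by live imaging.
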