>Addgene plasmid #12298 | pIRESneo-EGFP-alpha Tubulin | addgene partial sequence | sequence record 66856 | EGFP_C
CTCTCGGCATGGACGAGCTGTACAAGTCCGGACTCAGATCTCGAGTGCGTGAGTGCATCTCCATCCACGT
TGGCCAGGCTGGTGTCCAGATTGGCAATGCCTGCTGGGAGCTCTACTGCCTGGAACACGGCATCCAGCCC
GATGGCCAGATGCCAAGTGACAAGACCATTGGGGGAGGAGATGACTCCTTCAACACCTTCTTCAGTGAGA
CGGGCGCTGGCAAGCACGTGCCCCGGGCTGTGTTTGTAGACTTGGAACCCACAGTCATTGATGAAGTTCG
CACTGGCACCTACCGCCAGCTCTTCCACCCTGAGCAGCTCATCACAGGCAAGGAAGATGCTGCCAATAAC
TATGCCCGAGGGCACTACACCATTGGCAAGGAGATCATTGACCTTGTGTTGGACCGAATTCGCAAGCTGG
CTGACCAGTGCACCGGTCTTCAGGGCTTCTTGGTTTTCCACAGCTTTGGTGGGGGAACTGGTTCTGGGTT
CACCTCCCTGCTCATGGAACGTCTCTCAGTTGATTATGGCAAGAAGTCCAAGCTGGAGTTCTCCATTTAC
CCAGCACCCCAGGTTTCCACAGCTGTAGTTGAGCCCTACAACTCCATCCTCACCACCCACACCACCCTGG
AGCACTCTGATTGTGCCTTCATGGTAGACAATGAGGCCATCTATGACATCTGTCGTAGAAACCTCGATAT
CGAGCGCCCAACCTACACTAACCTTAACCGCCTTATTAGCCAGATTGTGTCCTCCATCACTGCTTCCCTG
AGATTTGATGGAGCCCTGAATGTTGACCTGACAGAATTCCAGACCAACCTGGTGCCCTACCCCCGCATCC
ACTTCCCTCTGGCCACATATGCCCCTGTCATCTCTGCTGAGAAAGCCTACCATGAACAGCTTTCTGTAGC
AGAGATCACCAATGCTTGCTTTGAGCCAGCCAACCAGATGGTGAAATGTGACCCTCGCCATGG
