>Addgene plasmid #12298 | pIRESneo-EGFP-alpha Tubulin | addgene partial sequence | sequence record 66859 | IRES-F 5'-TGGCTCTCCTCAAGCGTATT-3'
AGGATGCCCAGAAGGTACCCCATTGTATGGGATCTGATCTGGGGCCTCGGTGCACATGCTTTACATGTGT
TTAGTCGAGGTTAAAAAAACGTCTAGGCCCCCCGAACCACGGGGACGTGGTTTTCCTTTGAAAAACACGA
TGATAAGCTTGCCACAACCCGGGATAATTCCTGCAGCCAATATGGGATCGGCCATTGAACAAGATGGATT
GCACGCAGGTTCTCCGGCCGCTTGGGTGGAGAGGCTATTCGGCTATGACTGGGCACAACAGACAATCGGC
TGCTCTGATGCCGCCGTGTTCCGGCTGTCAGCGCAGGGGCGCCCGGTTCTTTTTGTCAAGACCGACCTGT
CCGGTGCCCTGAATGAACTGCAGGACGAGGCAGCGCGGCTATCGTGGCTGGCCACGACGGGCGTTCCTTG
CGCAGCTGTGCTCGACGTTGTCACTGAAGCGGGAAGGGACTGGCTGCTATTGGGCGAAGTGCCGGGGCAG
GATCTCCTGTCATCTCACCTTGCTCCTGCCGAGAAAGTATCCATCATGGCTGATGCAATGCGGCGGCTGC
ATACGCTTGATCCGGCTACCTGCCCATTCGACCACCAAGCGAAACATCGCATCGAGCGAGCACGTACTCG
GATGGAAGCCGGTCTTGTCGATCAGGATGATCTGGACGAAGAGCATCAGGGGCTCGCGCCAGCCGAACTG
TTCGCCAGGCTCAAGGCGCGCATGCCCGACGGCGATGATCTCGTCGTGACCCATGGCGATGCCTGCTTGC
CGAATATCATGGTGGAAAATGGCCGCTTTTCTGGATTCATCGACTGTGGCCGGCTGGGTGTGGCGGACCG
CTATCAGGACATAGCGTTGGCTACCCGTGATATTGCTGAA
