LOCUS       Exported 7372 bp ds-DNA circular SYN 12-MAY-2021
DEFINITION  synthetic circular DNA
ACCESSION   .
VERSION     .
KEYWORDS    pIRESneo-EGFP-alpha Tubulin
SOURCE      synthetic DNA construct
  ORGANISM  synthetic DNA construct
REFERENCE   1 (bases 1 to 7372)
  AUTHORS   Rusan NM, Fagerstrom CJ, Yvon AM, Wadsworth P
  TITLE     Cell cycle-dependent changes in microtubule dynamics in living cells
            expressing green fluorescent protein-alpha tubulin.
  JOURNAL   Mol Biol Cell. 2001 Apr . 12(4):971-80.
  PUBMED    11294900
REFERENCE   2 (bases 1 to 7372)
  AUTHORS   .
  TITLE     Direct Submission
  JOURNAL   Exported May 12, 2021 from SnapGene Server 1.1.58
            http://www.snapgene.com
FEATURES             Location/Qualifiers
     source          1..7372
                     /organism="synthetic DNA construct"
                     /mol_type="other DNA"
     enhancer        92..471
                     /label=CMV enhancer
                     /note="human cytomegalovirus immediate early enhancer"
     promoter        472..675
                     /label=CMV promoter
                     /note="human cytomegalovirus (CMV) immediate early
                     promoter"
     primer_bind     626..646
                     /label=CMV-F
                     /note="Human CMV immediate early promoter, forward primer"
     primer_bind     720..739
                     /label=T7
                     /note="T7 promoter, forward primer"
     promoter        720..738
                     /label=T7 promoter
                     /note="promoter for bacteriophage T7 RNA polymerase"
     regulatory      800..809
                     /regulatory_class="other"
                     /note="vertebrate consensus sequence for strong initiation
                     of translation (Kozak, 1987)"
     CDS             806..1522
                     /codon_start=1
                     /product="enhanced GFP"
                     /label=EGFP
                     /translation="MVSKGEELFTGVVPILVELDGDVNGHKFSVSGEGEGDATYGKLTL
                     KFICTTGKLPVPWPTLVTTLTYGVQCFSRYPDHMKQHDFFKSAMPEGYVQERTIFFKDD
                     GNYKTRAEVKFEGDTLVNRIELKGIDFKEDGNILGHKLEYNYNSHNVYIMADKQKNGIK
                     VNFKIRHNIEDGSVQLADHYQQNTPIGDGPVLLPDNHYLSTQSALSKDPNEKRDHMVLL
                     EFVTAAGITLGMDELYK"
     CDS             806..1522
                     /codon_start=1
                     /product="the original enhanced GFP (Yang et al., 1996)"
                     /label=EGFP
                     /note="mammalian codon-optimized"
                     /translation="MVSKGEELFTGVVPILVELDGDVNGHKFSVSGEGEGDATYGKLTL
                     KFICTTGKLPVPWPTLVTTLTYGVQCFSRYPDHMKQHDFFKSAMPEGYVQERTIFFKDD
                     GNYKTRAEVKFEGDTLVNRIELKGIDFKEDGNILGHKLEYNYNSHNVYIMADKQKNGIK
                     VNFKIRHNIEDGSVQLADHYQQNTPIGDGPVLLPDNHYLSTQSALSKDPNEKRDHMVLL
                     EFVTAAGITLGMDELYK"
     primer_bind     complement(851..872)
                     /label=EGFP-N
                     /note="EGFP, reverse primer"
     primer_bind     complement(1112..1131)
                     /label=EXFP-R
                     /note="For distinguishing EGFP variants, reverse primer"
     primer_bind     1459..1480
                     /label=EGFP-C
                     /note="EGFP, forward primer"
     intron          2971..3200
                     /label=chimeric intron
                     /note="chimera between introns from adenovirus and
                     immunoglobulin heavy chain genes"
     primer_bind     3183..3202
                     /label=pMT2-F
                     /note="Synthetic intron, forward primer"
     misc_feature    3272..3845
                     /label=IRES
                     /note="internal ribosome entry site (IRES) of the
                     encephalomyocarditis virus (EMCV)"
     primer_bind     complement(3439..3456)
                     /label=IRES reverse
                     /note="IRES internal ribosome entry site, reverse primer.
                     Also called pCDH-rev"
     primer_bind     3666..3685
                     /label=IRES-F
                     /note="IRES internal ribosome entry site, forward primer"
     CDS             3881..4684
                     /codon_start=1
                     /gene="aph(3')-II (or nptII)"
                     /product="aminoglycoside phosphotransferase from Tn5"
                     /label=NeoR/KanR
                     /note="confers resistance to neomycin, kanamycin, and G418
                     (Geneticin(R))"
                     /translation="MGSAIEQDGLHAGSPAAWVERLFGYDWAQQTIGCSDAAVFRLSAQ
                     GRPVLFVKTDLSGALNELQDEAARLSWLATTGVPCAAVLDVVTEAGRDWLLLGEVPGQD
                     LLSSHLAPAEKVSIMADAMRRLHTLDPATCPFDHQAKHRIERARTRMEAGLVDQDDLDE
                     EHQGLAPAELFARLKARMPDGDDLVVTHGDACLPNIMVENGRFSGFIDCGRLGVADRYQ
                     DIALATRDIAEELGGEWADRFLVLYGIAAPDSQRIAFYRLLDEFF"
     primer_bind     complement(3944..3963)
                     /label=Neo-R
                     /note="Neomycin resistance gene, reverse primer"
     primer_bind     4554..4573
                     /label=Neo-F
                     /note="Neomycin resistance gene, forward primer"
     primer_bind     complement(4716..4733)
                     /label=BGH-rev
                     /note="Bovine growth hormone terminator, reverse primer.
                     Also called BGH reverse"
     polyA_signal    4722..4946
                     /label=bGH poly(A) signal
                     /note="bovine growth hormone polyadenylation signal"
     primer_bind     4993..5012
                     /label=EBV-rev
                     /note="SV40 polyA terminator, reverse primer"
     primer_bind     complement(5072..5088)
                     /label=M13 rev
                     /note="common sequencing primer, one of multiple similar
                     variants"
     primer_bind     complement(5072..5088)
                     /label=M13 Reverse
                     /note="In lacZ gene. Also called M13-rev"
     primer_bind     complement(5085..5107)
                     /label=M13/pUC Reverse
                     /note="In lacZ gene"
     protein_bind    5096..5112
                     /label=lac operator
                     /bound_moiety="lac repressor encoded by lacI"
                     /note="The lac repressor binds to the lac operator to
                     inhibit transcription in E. coli. This inhibition can be
                     relieved by adding lactose or
                     isopropyl-beta-D-thiogalactopyranoside (IPTG)."
     promoter        complement(5120..5150)
                     /label=lac promoter
                     /note="promoter for the E. coli lac operon"
     protein_bind    5165..5186
                     /label=CAP binding site
                     /bound_moiety="E. coli catabolite activator protein"
                     /note="CAP binding activates transcription in the presence
                     of cAMP."
     primer_bind     complement(5303..5320)
                     /label=L4440
                     /note="L4440 vector, forward primer"
     rep_origin      complement(5474..6062)
                     /direction=LEFT
                     /label=ori
                     /note="high-copy-number ColE1/pMB1/pBR322/pUC origin of
                     replication"
     primer_bind     complement(5554..5573)
                     /label=pBR322ori-F
                     /note="pBR322 origin, forward primer"
     CDS             complement(6233..7093)
                     /codon_start=1
                     /gene="bla"
                     /product="beta-lactamase"
                     /label=AmpR
                     /note="confers resistance to ampicillin, carbenicillin, and
                     related antibiotics"
                     /translation="MSIQHFRVALIPFFAAFCLPVFAHPETLVKVKDAEDQLGARVGYI
                     ELDLNSGKILESFRPEERFPMMSTFKVLLCGAVLSRIDAGQEQLGRRIHYSQNDLVEYS
                     PVTEKHLTDGMTVRELCSAAITMSDNTAANLLLTTIGGPKELTAFLHNMGDHVTRLDRW
                     EPELNEAIPNDERDTTMPVAMATTLRKLLTGELLTLASRQQLIDWMEADKVAGPLLRSA
                     LPAGWFIADKSGAGERGSRGIIAALGPDGKPSRIVVIYTTGSQATMDERNRQIAEIGAS
                     LIKHW"
     primer_bind     6856..6875
                     /label=Amp-R
                     /note="Ampicillin resistance gene, reverse primer"
     promoter        complement(7094..7198)
                     /gene="bla"
                     /label=AmpR promoter
     primer_bind     complement(7273..7292)
                     /label=pRS-marker
                     /note="pRS vectors, use to sequence yeast selectable
                     marker"
ORIGIN
        1 aggcaaggct tgaccgacaa ttgcatgaag aatctgctta gggttaggcg ttttgcgctg
       61 cttcgcgatg tacgggccag atatacgcgt tgacattgat tattgactag ttattaatag
      121 taatcaatta cggggtcatt agttcatagc ccatatatgg agttccgcgt tacataactt
      181 acggtaaatg gcccgcctgg ctgaccgccc aacgaccccc gcccattgac gtcaataatg
      241 acgtatgttc ccatagtaac gccaataggg actttccatt gacgtcaatg ggtggagtat
      301 ttacggtaaa ctgcccactt ggcagtacat caagtgtatc atatgccaag tacgccccct
      361 attgacgtca atgacggtaa atggcccgcc tggcattatg cccagtacat gaccttatgg
      421 gactttccta cttggcagta catctacgta ttagtcatcg ctattaccat ggtgatgcgg
      481 ttttggcagt acatcaatgg gcgtggatag cggtttgact cacggggatt tccaagtctc
      541 caccccattg acgtcaatgg gagtttgttt tggcaccaaa atcaacggga ctttccaaaa
      601 tgtcgtaaca actccgcccc attgacgcaa atgggcggta ggcgtgtacg gtgggaggtc
      661 tatataagca gagctctctg gctaactaga gaacccactg cttactggct tatcgaaatt
      721 aatacgactc actataggga gacccaagct tggtaccgag ctcggatcga tatctgcggc
      781 ctagctagcg ctaccggtcg ccaccatggt gagcaagggc gaggagctgt tcaccggggt
      841 ggtgcccatc ctggtcgagc tggacggcga cgtaaacggc cacaagttca gcgtgtccgg
      901 cgagggcgag ggcgatgcca cctacggcaa gctgaccctg aagttcatct gcaccaccgg
      961 caagctgccc gtgccctggc ccaccctcgt gaccaccctg acctacggcg tgcagtgctt
     1021 cagccgctac cccgaccaca tgaagcagca cgacttcttc aagtccgcca tgcccgaagg
     1081 ctacgtccag gagcgcacca tcttcttcaa ggacgacggc aactacaaga cccgcgccga
     1141 ggtgaagttc gagggcgaca ccctggtgaa ccgcatcgag ctgaagggca tcgacttcaa
     1201 ggaggacggc aacatcctgg ggcacaagct ggagtacaac tacaacagcc acaacgtcta
     1261 tatcatggcc gacaagcaga agaacggcat caaggtgaac ttcaagatcc gccacaacat
     1321 cgaggacggc agcgtgcagc tcgccgacca ctaccagcag aacaccccca tcggcgacgg
     1381 ccccgtgctg ctgcccgaca accactacct gagcacccag tccgccctga gcaaagaccc
     1441 caacgagaag cgcgatcaca tggtcctgct ggagttcgtg accgccgccg ggatcactct
     1501 cggcatggac gagctgtaca agtccggact cagatctcga gtgcgtgagt gcatctccat
     1561 ccacgttggc caggctggtg tccagattgg caatgcctgc tgggagctct actgcctgga
     1621 acacggcatc cagcccgatg gccagatgcc aagtgacaag accattgggg gaggagatga
     1681 ctccttcaac accttcttca gtgagacggg cgctggcaag cacgtgcccc gggctgtgtt
     1741 tgtagacttg gaacccacag tcattgatga agttcgcact ggcacctacc gccagctctt
     1801 ccaccctgag cagctcatca caggcaagga agatgctgcc aataactatg cccgagggca
     1861 ctacaccatt ggcaaggaga tcattgacct tgtgttggac cgaattcgca agctggctga
     1921 ccagtgcacc ggtcttcagg gcttcttggt tttccacagc tttggtgggg gaactggttc
     1981 tgggttcacc tccctgctca tggaacgtct ctcagttgat tatggcaaga agtccaagct
     2041 ggagttctcc atttacccag caccccaggt ttccacagct gtagttgagc cctacaactc
     2101 catcctcacc acccacacca ccctggagca ctctgattgt gccttcatgg tagacaatga
     2161 ggccatctat gacatctgtc gtagaaacct cgatatcgag cgcccaacct acactaacct
     2221 taaccgcctt attagccaga ttgtgtcctc catcactgct tccctgagat ttgatggagc
     2281 cctgaatgtt gacctgacag aattccagac caacctggtg ccctaccccc gcatccactt
     2341 ccctctggcc acatatgccc ctgtcatctc tgctgagaaa gcctaccatg aacagctttc
     2401 tgtagcagag atcaccaatg cttgctttga gccagccaac cagatggtga aatgtgaccc
     2461 tcgccatggt aaatacatgg cttgctgcct gttgtaccgt ggtgacgtgg ttcccaaaga
     2521 tgtcaatgct gccattgcca ccatcaaaac caagcgcagc atccagtttg tggattggtg
     2581 ccccactggc ttcaaggttg gcatcaacta ccagcctccc actgtggtgc ctggtggaga
     2641 cctggccaag gtacagagag ctgtgtgcat gctgagcaac accacagcca ttgctgaggc
     2701 ctgggctcgc ctggaccaca agtttgacct gatgtatgcc aagcgtgcct ttgttcactg
     2761 gtacgtgggt gaggggatgg aggaaggcga gttttcagag gcccgtgaag atatggctgc
     2821 ccttgagaag gattatgagg aggttggtgt ggattctgtt gaaggagagg gtgaggaaga
     2881 aggagaggaa tactaaggat ccgcggccgc atagataact gatccagtgt gctggaatta
     2941 attcgctgtc tgcgagggcc agctgttggg gtgagtactc cctctcaaaa gcgggcatga
     3001 cttctgcgct aagattgtca gtttccaaaa acgaggagga tttgatattc acctggcccg
     3061 cggtgatgcc tttgagggtg gccgcgtcca tctggtcaga aaagacaatc tttttgttgt
     3121 caagcttgag gtgtggcagg cttgagatct ggccatacac ttgagtgaca atgacatcca
     3181 ctttgccttt ctctccacag gtgtccactc ccaggtccaa ctgcaggtcg agcatgcatc
     3241 tagggcggcc aattccgccc ctctcccccc ccccctctcc ctcccccccc cctaacgtta
     3301 ctggccgaag ccgcttggaa taaggccggt gtgcgtttgt ctatatgtta ttttccacca
     3361 tattgccgtc ttttggcaat gtgagggccc ggaaacctgg ccctgtcttc ttgacgagca
     3421 ttcctagggg tctttcccct ctcgccaaag gaatgcaagg tctgttgaat gtcgtgaagg
     3481 aagcagttcc tctggaagct tcttgaagac aaacaacgtc tgtagcgacc ctttgcaggc
     3541 agcggaaccc cccacctggc gacaggtgcc tctgcggcca aaagccacgt gtataagata
     3601 cacctgcaaa ggcggcacaa ccccagtgcc acgttgtgag ttggatagtt gtggaaagag
     3661 tcaaatggct ctcctcaagc gtattcaaca aggggctgaa ggatgcccag aaggtacccc
     3721 attgtatggg atctgatctg gggcctcggt gcacatgctt tacatgtgtt tagtcgaggt
     3781 taaaaaaacg tctaggcccc ccgaaccacg gggacgtggt tttcctttga aaaacacgat
     3841 gataagcttg ccacaacccg ggataattcc tgcagccaat atgggatcgg ccattgaaca
     3901 agatggattg cacgcaggtt ctccggccgc ttgggtggag aggctattcg gctatgactg
     3961 ggcacaacag acaatcggct gctctgatgc cgccgtgttc cggctgtcag cgcaggggcg
     4021 cccggttctt tttgtcaaga ccgacctgtc cggtgccctg aatgaactgc aggacgaggc
     4081 agcgcggcta tcgtggctgg ccacgacggg cgttccttgc gcagctgtgc tcgacgttgt
     4141 cactgaagcg ggaagggact ggctgctatt gggcgaagtg ccggggcagg atctcctgtc
     4201 atctcacctt gctcctgccg agaaagtatc catcatggct gatgcaatgc ggcggctgca
     4261 tacgcttgat ccggctacct gcccattcga ccaccaagcg aaacatcgca tcgagcgagc
     4321 acgtactcgg atggaagccg gtcttgtcga tcaggatgat ctggacgaag agcatcaggg
     4381 gctcgcgcca gccgaactgt tcgccaggct caaggcgcgc atgcccgacg gcgatgatct
     4441 cgtcgtgacc catggcgatg cctgcttgcc gaatatcatg gtggaaaatg gccgcttttc
     4501 tggattcatc gactgtggcc ggctgggtgt ggcggaccgc tatcaggaca tagcgttggc
     4561 tacccgtgat attgctgaag agcttggcgg cgaatgggct gaccgcttcc tcgtgcttta
     4621 cggtatcgcc gctcccgatt cgcagcgcat cgccttctat cgccttcttg acgagttctt
     4681 ctgaggggat caattctcta gagctcgctg atcagcctcg actgtgcctt ctagttgcca
     4741 gccatctgtt gtttgcccct cccccgtgcc ttccttgacc ctggaaggtg ccactcccac
     4801 tgtcctttcc taataaaatg aggaaattgc atcgcattgt ctgagtaggt gtcattctat
     4861 tctggggggt ggggtggggc aggacagcaa gggggaggat tgggaagaca atagcaggca
     4921 tgctggggat gcggtgggct ctatggcttc tgaggcggaa agaaccagct ggggctcgag
     4981 tgcattctag ttgtggtttg tccaaactca tcaatgtatc ttatcatgtc tgtataccgt
     5041 cgacctctag ctagagcttg gcgtaatcat ggtcatagct gtttcctgtg tgaaattgtt
     5101 atccgctcac aattccacac aacatacgag ccggaagcat aaagtgtaaa gcctggggtg
     5161 cctaatgagt gagctaactc acattaattg cgttgcgctc actgcccgct ttccagtcgg
     5221 gaaacctgtc gtgccagctg cattaatgaa tcggccaacg cgcggggaga ggcggtttgc
     5281 gtattgggcg ctcttccgct tcctcgctca ctgactcgct gcgctcggtc gttcggctgc
     5341 ggcgagcggt atcagctcac tcaaaggcgg taatacggtt atccacagaa tcaggggata
     5401 acgcaggaaa gaacatgtga gcaaaaggcc agcaaaaggc caggaaccgt aaaaaggccg
     5461 cgttgctggc gtttttccat aggctccgcc cccctgacga gcatcacaaa aatcgacgct
     5521 caagtcagag gtggcgaaac ccgacaggac tataaagata ccaggcgttt ccccctggaa
     5581 gctccctcgt gcgctctcct gttccgaccc tgccgcttac cggatacctg tccgcctttc
     5641 tcccttcggg aagcgtggcg ctttctcata gctcacgctg taggtatctc agttcggtgt
     5701 aggtcgttcg ctccaagctg ggctgtgtgc acgaaccccc cgttcagccc gaccgctgcg
     5761 ccttatccgg taactatcgt cttgagtcca acccggtaag acacgactta tcgccactgg
     5821 cagcagccac tggtaacagg attagcagag cgaggtatgt aggcggtgct acagagttct
     5881 tgaagtggtg gcctaactac ggctacacta gaagaacagt atttggtatc tgcgctctgc
     5941 tgaagccagt taccttcgga aaaagagttg gtagctcttg atccggcaaa caaaccaccg
     6001 ctggtagcgg tggttttttt gtttgcaagc agcagattac gcgcagaaaa aaaggatctc
     6061 aagaagatcc tttgatcttt tctacggggt ctgacgctca gtggaacgaa aactcacgtt
     6121 aagggatttt ggtcatgaga ttatcaaaaa ggatcttcac ctagatcctt ttaaattaaa
     6181 aatgaagttt taaatcaatc taaagtatat atgagtaaac ttggtctgac agttaccaat
     6241 gcttaatcag tgaggcacct atctcagcga tctgtctatt tcgttcatcc atagttgcct
     6301 gactccccgt cgtgtagata actacgatac gggagggctt accatctggc cccagtgctg
     6361 caatgatacc gcgagaccca cgctcaccgg ctccagattt atcagcaata aaccagccag
     6421 ccggaagggc cgagcgcaga agtggtcctg caactttatc cgcctccatc cagtctatta
     6481 attgttgccg ggaagctaga gtaagtagtt cgccagttaa tagtttgcgc aacgttgttg
     6541 ccattgctac aggcatcgtg gtgtcacgct cgtcgtttgg tatggcttca ttcagctccg
     6601 gttcccaacg atcaaggcga gttacatgat cccccatgtt gtgcaaaaaa gcggttagct
     6661 ccttcggtcc tccgatcgtt gtcagaagta agttggccgc agtgttatca ctcatggtta
     6721 tggcagcact gcataattct cttactgtca tgccatccgt aagatgcttt tctgtgactg
     6781 gtgagtactc aaccaagtca ttctgagaat agtgtatgcg gcgaccgagt tgctcttgcc
     6841 cggcgtcaat acgggataat accgcgccac atagcagaac tttaaaagtg ctcatcattg
     6901 gaaaacgttc ttcggggcga aaactctcaa ggatcttacc gctgttgaga tccagttcga
     6961 tgtaacccac tcgtgcaccc aactgatctt cagcatcttt tactttcacc agcgtttctg
     7021 ggtgagcaaa aacaggaagg caaaatgccg caaaaaaggg aataagggcg acacggaaat
     7081 gttgaatact catactcttc ctttttcaat attattgaag catttatcag ggttattgtc
     7141 tcatgagcgg atacatattt gaatgtattt agaaaaataa acaaataggg gttccgcgca
     7201 catttccccg aaaagtgcca cctgacgtcg acggatcggg agatctcccg atcccctatg
     7261 gtgcactctc agtacaatct gctctgatgc cgcatagtta agccagtatc tgctccctgc
     7321 ttgtgtgttg gaggtcgctg agtagtgcgc gagcaaaatt taagctacaa ca
//
